>Addgene plasmid #114132 | pCDNA3_altPKA-Cα-mEGFP | depositor full sequence | sequence record 215463 | pCDNA3_altPKA-Cα-mEGFP sequence 7139 bps
GACGGATCGGGAGATCTCCCGATCCCCTATGGTCGACTCTCAGTACAATCTGCTCTGATGCCGCATAGTT
AAGCCAGTATCTGCTCCCTGCTTGTGTGTTGGAGGTCGCTGAGTAGTGCGCGAGCAAAATTTAAGCTACA
ACAAGGCAAGGCTTGACCGACAATTGCATGAAGAATCTGCTTAGGGTTAGGCGTTTTGCGCTGCTTCGCG
ATGTACGGGCCAGATATACGCGTTGACATTGATTATTGACTAGTTATTAATAGTAATCAATTACGGGGTC
ATTAGTTCATAGCCCATATATGGAGTTCCGCGTTACATAACTTACGGTAAATGGCCCGCCTGGCTGACCG
CCCAACGACCCCCGCCCATTGACGTCAATAATGACGTATGTTCCCATAGTAACGCCAATAGGGACTTTCC
ATTGACGTCAATGGGTGGACTATTTACGGTAAACTGCCCACTTGGCAGTACATCAAGTGTATCATATGCC
AAGTACGCCCCCTATTGACGTCAATGACGGTAAATGGCCCGCCTGGCATTATGCCCAGTACATGACCTTA
TGGGACTTTCCTACTTGGCAGTACATCTACGTATTAGTCATCGCTATTACCATGGTGATGCGGTTTTGGC
AGTACATCAATGGGCGTGGATAGCGGTTTGACTCACGGGGATTTCCAAGTCTCCACCCCATTGACGTCAA
TGGGAGTTTGTTTTGGCACCAAAATCAACGGGACTTTCCAAAATGTCGTAACAACTCCGCCCCATTGACG
CAAATGGGCGGTAGGCGTGTACGGTGGGAGGTCTATATAAGCAGAGCTCTCTGGCTAACTAGAGAACCCA
CTGCTTACTGGCTTATCGAAATTAATACGACTCACTATAGGGAGACCCAAGCTACCATGGCTTCCAGCTC
CAACGATGTGAAAGAGTTCCTAGCCAAAGCCAAGGAAGATTTCCTGAAAAAATGGGAGACCCCTTCTCAG
AATACAGCCCAGTTGGATCAGTTTGATAGAATCAAGACCCTTGGCACCGGCTCCTTTGGGCGAGTGATGC
TGGTGAAGCACAAGGAGAGTGGGAACCACTACGCCATGAAGATCTTAGACAAGCAGAAGGTGGTGAAGCT
AAAGCAGATCGAGCACACTCTGAATGAGAAGCGCATCCTGCAGGCCGTCAACTTCCCGTTCCTGGTCAAA
CTTGAATTCTCCTTCAAGGACAACTCAAACCTGTACATGGTCATGGAGTATGTAGCTGGTGGCGAGATGT
TCTCCCACCTACGGCGGATTGGAAGGTTCAGCGAGCCCCATGCCCGTTTCTACGCGGCGCAGATCGTCCT
GACCTTTGAGTATCTGCACTCCCTGGACCTCATCTACCGGGACCTGAAGCCCGAGAATCTTCTCATCGAC
CAGCAGGGCTATATTCAGGTGACAGACTTCGGTTTTGCCAAGCGTGTGAAAGGCCGTACTTGGACCTTGT
GTGGGACCCCTGAGTACTTGGCCCCCGAGATTATCCTGAGCAAAGGCTACAACAAGGCTGTGGACTGGTG
GGCTCTCGGAGTCCTCATCTACGAGATGGCTGCTGGTTACCCACCCTTCTTCGCTGACCAGCCTATCCAG
ATCTATGAGAAAATCGTCTCTGGGAAGGTGCGGTTCCCATCCCACTTCAGCTCTGACTTGAAGGACCTGC
TGCGGAACCTTCTGCAGGTGGATCTCACCAAGCGCTTTGGGAACCTCAAGAACGGGGTCAATGACATCAA
GAACCACAAGTGGTTTGCCACGACTGACTGGATTGCCATCTATCAGAGAAAGGTGGAAGCTCCCTTCATA
CCAAAGTTTAAAGGCCCTGGGGACACGAGTAACTTTGACGACTATGAGGAGGAAGAGATCCGGGTCTCCA
TCAATGAGAAGTGTGGCAAGGAGTTTACTGAGTTTATCGATTATGATGTTCCTGATTATGCAAGCTTAAT
GAGCAAGGGCGAGGAGCTGTTCACCGGGGTGGTGCCCATCCTGGTCGAGCTGGACGGCGACGTAAACGGC
CACAAGTTCAGCGTGTCCGGCGAGGGCGAGGGCGATGCCACCTACGGCAAGCTGACCCTGAAGTTCATCT
GCACCACCGGCAAGCTGCCCGTGCCCTGGCCCACCCTCGTGACCACCCTGACCTACGGCGTGCAGTGCTT
CAGCCGCTACCCCGACCACATGAAGCAGCACGACTTCTTCAAGTCCGCCATGCCCGAAGGCTACGTCCAG
GAGCGCACCATCTTCTTCAAGGACGACGGCAACTACAAGACCCGCGCCGAGGTGAAGTTCGAGGGCGACA
CCCTGGTGAACCGCATCGAGCTGAAGGGCATCGACTTCAAGGAGGACGGCAACATCCTGGGGCACAAGCT
GGAGTACAACTACAACAGCCACAACGTCTATATCATGGCCGACAAGCAGAAGAACGGCATCAAGGTGAAC
TTCAAGATCCGCCACAACATCGAGGACGGCAGCGTGCAGCTCGCCGACCACTACCAGCAGAACACCCCCA
TCGGCGACGGCCCCGTGCTGCTGCCCGACAACCACTACCTGAGCACCCAGTCCAAGCTGAGCAAAGACCC
CAACGAGAAGCGCGATCACATGGTCCTGCTGGAGTTCGTGACCGCCGCCGGGATCACTCTCGGCATGGAC
GAGCTGTACAAGTAATCTAGAGGGCCCTATTCTATAGTGTCACCTAAATGCTAGAGCTCGCTGATCAGCC
TCGACTGTGCCTTCTAGTTGCCAGCCATCTGTTGTTTGCCCCTCCCCCGTGCCTTCCTTGACCCTGGAAG
GTGCCACTCCCACTGTCCTTTCCTAATAAAATGAGGAAATTGCATCGCATTGTCTGAGTAGGTGTCATTC
TATTCTGGGGGGTGGGGTGGGGCAGGACAGCAAGGGGGAGGATTGGGAAGACAATAGCAGGCATGCTGGG
GATGCGGTGGGCTCTATGGCTTCTGAGGCGGAAAGAACCAGCTGGGGCTCTAGGGGGTATCCCC
[124 nt withheld, positions 3005-3128]
C
[32 nt withheld, positions 3130-3161]
CA
[57 nt withheld, positions 3164-3220]
A
[49 nt withheld, positions 3222-3270]
CCTTTGACGTTGGAGTCCACGTTCTTT
[37 nt withheld, positions 3298-3334]
ACCCTATCTCGGTCTATTCTTTTGATTTATAAGGGATTTTGGGGATTTCGGCCTATTGGTTAAAAAATGA
GCTGATTTAACAAAAATTTAACGCGAATTAATTCTGTGGAATGTGTGTCAGTTAGGGTGTGGAAAGTCCC
CAGGCTCCCCAGGCAGGCAGAAGTATGCAAAGCATGCATCTCAATTAGTCAGCAACCAGGTGTGGAAAGT
CCCCAGGCTCCCCAGCAGGCAGAAGTATGCAAAGCATGCATCTCAATTAGTCAGCAACCATAGTCCCGCC
CCTAACTCCGCCCATCCCGCCCCTAACTCCGCCCAGTTCCGCCCATTCTCCGCCCCATGGCTGACTAATT
TTTTTTATTTATGCAGAGGCCGAGGCCGCCTCTGCCTCTGAGCTATTCCAGAAGTAGTGAGGAGGCTTTT
TTGGAGGCCTAGGCTTTTGCAAAAAGCTCCCGGGAGCTTGTATATCCATTTTCGGATCTGATCAAGAGAC
AGGATGAGGATCGTTTCGCATGATTGAACAAGATGGATTGCACGCAGGTTCTCCGGCCGCTTGGGTGGAG
AGGCTATTCGGCTATGACTGGGCACAACAGACAATCGGCTGCTCTGATGCCGCCGTGTTCCGGCTGTCAG
CGCAGGGGCGCCCGGTTCTTTTTGTCAAGACCGACCTGTCCGGTGCCCTGAATGAACTGCAGGACGAGGC
AGCGCGGCTATCGTGGCTGGCCACGACGGGCGTTCCTTGCGCAGCTGTGCTCGACGTTGTCACTGAAGCG
GGAAGGGACTGGCTGCTATTGGGCGAAGTGCCGGGGCAGGATCTCCTGTCATCTCACCTTGCTCCTGCCG
AGAAAGTATCCATCATGGCTGATGCAATGCGGCGGCTGCATACGCTTGATCCGGCTACCTGCCCATTCGA
CCACCAAGCGAAACATCGCATCGAGCGAGCACGTACTCGGATGGAAGCCGGTCTTGTCGATCAGGATGAT
CTGGACGAAGAGCATCAGGGGCTCGCGCCAGCCGAACTGTTCGCCAGGCTCAAGGCGCGCATGCCCGACG
GCGAGGATCTCGTCGTGACCCATGGCGATGCCTGCTTGCCGAATATCATGGTGGAAAATGGCCGCTTTTC
TGGATTCATCGACTGTGGCCGGCTGGGTGTGGCGGACCGCTATCAGGACATAGCGTTGGCTACCCGTGAT
ATTGCTGAAGAGCTTGGCGGCGAATGGGCTGACCGCTTCCTCGTGCTTTACGGTATCGCCGCTCCCGATT
CGCAGCGCATCGCCTTCTATCGCCTTCTTGACGAGTTCTTCTGAGCGGGACTCTGGGGTTCGAAATGACC
GACCAAGCGACGCCCAACCTGCCATCACGAGATTTCGATTCCACCGCCGCCTTCTATGAAAGGTTGGGCT
TCGGAATCGTTTTCCGGGACGCCGGCTGGATGATCCTCCAGCGCGGGGATCTCATGCTGGAGTTCTTCGC
CCACCCCAACTTGTTTATTGCAGCTTATAATGGTTACAAATAAAGCAATAGCATCACAAATTTCACAAAT
AAAGCATTTTTTTCACTGCATTCTAGTTGTGGTTTGTCCAAACTCATCAATGTATCTTATCATGTCTGTA
TACCGTCGACCTCTAGCTAGAGCTTGGCGTAATCATGGTCATAGCTGTTTCCTGTGTGAAATTGTTATCC
GCTCACAATTCCACACAACATACGAGCCGGAAGCATAAAGTGTAAAGCCTGGGGTGCCTAATGAGTGAGC
TAACTCACATTAATTGCGTTGCGCTCACTGCCCGCTTTCCAGTCGGGAAACCTGTCGTGCCAGCTGCATT
AATGAATCGGCCAACGCGCGGGGAGAGGCGGTTTGCGTATTGGGCGCTCTTCCGCTTCCTCGCTCACTGA
CTCGCTGCGCTCGGTCGTTCGGCTGCGGCGAGCGGTATCAGCTCACTCAAAGGCGGTAATACGGTTATCC
ACAGAATCAGGGGATAACGCAGGAAAGAACATGTGAGCAAAAGGCCAGCAAAAGGCCAGGAACCGTAAAA
AGGCCGCGTTGCTGGCGTTTTTCCATAGGCTCCGCCCCCCTGACGAGCATCACAAAAATCGACGCTCAAG
TCAGAGGTGGCGAAACCCGACAGGACTATAAAGATACCAGGCGTTTCCCCCTGGAAGCTCCCTCGTGCGC
TCTCCTGTTCCGACCCTGCCGCTTACCGGATACCTGTCCGCCTTTCTCCCTTCGGGAAGCGTGGCGCTTT
CTCAATGCTCACGCTGTAGGTATCTCAGTTCGGTGTAGGTCGTTCGCTCCAAGCTGGGCTGTGTGCACGA
ACCCCCCGTTCAGCCCGACCGCTGCGCCTTATCCGGTAACTATCGTCTTGAGTCCAACCCGGTAAGACAC
GACTTATCGCCACTGGCAGCAGCCACTGGTAACAGGATTAGCAGAGCGAGGTATGTAGGCGGTGCTACAG
AGTTCTTGAAGTGGTGGCCTAACTACGGCTACACTAGAAGGACAGTATTTGGTATCTGCGCTCTGCTGAA
GCCAGTTACCTTCGGAAAAAGAGTTGGTAGCTCTTGATCCGGCAAACAAACCACCGCTGGTAGCGGTGGT
TTTTTTGTTTGCAAGCAGCAGATTACGCGCAGAAAAAAAGGATCTCAAGAAGATCCTTTGATCTTTTCTA
CGGGGTCTGACGCTCAGTGGAACGAAAACTCACGTTAAGGGATTTTGGTCATGAGATTATCAAAAAGGAT
CTTCACCTAGATCCTTTTAAATTAAAAATGAAGTTTTAAATCAATCTAAAGTATATATGAGTAAACTTGG
TCTGACAGTTACCAATGCTTAATCAGTGAGGCACCTATCTCAGCGATCTGTCTATTTCGTTCATCCATAG
TTGCCTGACTCCCCGTCGTGTAGATAACTACGATACGGGAGGGCTTACCATCTGGCCCCAGTGCTGCAAT
GATACCGCGAGACCCACGCTCACCGGCTCCAGATTTATCAGCAATAAACCAGCCAGCCGGAAGGGCCGAG
CGCAGAAGTGGTCCTGCAACTTTATCCGCCTCCATCCAGTCTATTAATTGTTGCCGGGAAGCTAGAGTAA
GTAGTTCGCCAGTTAATAGTTTGCGCAACGTTGTTGCCATTGCTACAGGCATCGTGGTGTCACGCTCGTC
GTTTGGTATGGCTTCATTCAGCTCCGGTTCCCAACGATCAAGGCGAGTTACATGATCCCCCATGTTGTGC
AAAAAAGCGGTTAGCTCCTTCGGTCCTCCGATCGTTGTCAGAAGTAAGTTGGCCGCAGTGTTATCACTCA
TGGTTATGGCAGCACTGCATAATTCTCTTACTGTCATGCCATCCGTAAGATGCTTTTCTGTGACTGGTGA
GTACTCAACCAAGTCATTCTGAGAATAGTGTATGCGGCGACCGAGTTGCTCTTGCCCGGCGTCAATACGG
GATAATACCGCGCCACATAGCAGAACTTTAAAAGTGCTCATCATTGGAAAACGTTCTTCGGGGCGAAAAC
TCTCAAGGATCTTACCGCTGTTGAGATCCAGTTCGATGTAACCCACTCGTGCACCCAACTGATCTTCAGC
ATCTTTTACTTTCACCAGCGTTTCTGGGTGAGCAAAAACAGGAAGGCAAAATGCCGCAAAAAAGGGAATA
AGGGCGACACGGAAATGTTGAATACTCATACTCTTCCTTTTTCAATATTATTGAAGCATTTATCAGGGTT
ATTGTCTCATGAGCGGATACATATTTGAATGTATTTAGAAAAATAAACAAATAGGGGTTCCGCGCACATT
TCCCCGAAAAGTGCCACCTGACGTC
Features (pLannotate 1.2.2; 22 found; start..end, strand, type, name):
     36..80      -  misc_feature   bom (fragment): basis of mobility region from pBR322
    235..614     +  enhancer       CMV enhancer: human cytomegalovirus immediate early enhancer
    615..818     +  promoter       CMV promoter: human cytomegalovirus (CMV) immediate early promoter
    814..847     +  LTR            5' LTR (truncated) (fragment): truncated 5' long terminal repeat (LTR) from HIV-1
    863..881     +  promoter       T7 promoter: promoter for bacteriophage T7 RNA polymerase
    891..1925    +  CDS            Prkaca: KAPCA_MOUSE - Also known as Pkaca. Experimental evidence at protein level: Swiss-Prot protein existence level 1. [Isoform 2]: Phosphorylates and activates ABL1 in sperm flagellum to promote spermatozoa capacitation. From Mus musculus (Mouse).
   1960..2675    +  CDS            mEGFP (fragment): enhanced GFP with monomerizing A206K mutation (Zacharias et al., 2002) mammalian codon-optimized
   2691..2709    -  promoter       SP6 promoter: promoter for bacteriophage SP6 RNA polymerase
   2735..2959    +  polyA_signal   bGH poly(A) signal: bovine growth hormone polyadenylation signal
   2963..2984    +  promoter       SV40 promoter (fragment): SV40 enhancer and early promoter
   3005..3433    +  rep_origin     f1 ori (sequence partly withheld): f1 bacteriophage origin of replication; arrow indicates direction of (+) strand synthesis
   3447..3777    +  promoter       SV40 promoter: SV40 enhancer and early promoter
   3844..4635    +  CDS            neo: KKA2_KLEPN - Also known as kan, nptII. Experimental evidence at protein level: Swiss-Prot protein existence level 1. Resistance to kanamycin, neomycin, paromomycin, ribostamycin, butirosin and gentamicin B. From Klebsiella pneumoniae.
   4659..4817    +  CDS            ble (fragment): BLE_KLEPN - Experimental evidence at protein level: Swiss-Prot protein existence level 1. Binding protein with a strong affinity to the bleomycin family of antibiotics. Binds to CL990; an antimitotic-antibiotic compound. From Klebsiella pneumoniae.
   4812..4933    +  polyA_signal   SV40 poly(A) signal: SV40 polyadenylation signal
   5006..5022    -  protein_bind   lac operator: The lac repressor binds to the lac operator to inhibit transcription in E. coli. This inhibition can be relieved by adding lactose or isopropyl-β-D-thiogalactopyranoside (IPTG). lac repressor encoded by lacI
   5030..5060    -  promoter       lac promoter: promoter for the E. coli lac operon
   5075..5096    -  protein_bind   CAP binding site: CAP binding activates transcription in the presence of cAMP. E. coli catabolite activator protein
   5109..5201    -  CDS            lacI (fragment): lac repressor; lacI; The lac repressor binds to the lac operator to inhibit transcription in E. coli. This inhibition can be relieved by adding lactose or isopropyl-β-D-thiogalactopyranoside (IPTG).
   5384..5972    -  rep_origin     ori: high-copy-number ColE1/pMB1/pBR322/pUC origin of replication
   6143..7003    -  CDS            AmpR: β-lactamase; bla; confers resistance to ampicillin, carbenicillin, and related antibiotics
   7004..7108    -  promoter       AmpR promoter: bla
