>Addgene plasmid #114132 | pCDNA3_altPKA-Cα-mEGFP | addgene full sequence | sequence record 224249 | Addgene NGS Result
CATAGTTAAGCCAGTATCTGCTCCCTGCTTGTGTGTTGGAGGTCGCTGAGTAGTGCGCGAGCAAAATTTA
AGCTACAACAAGGCAAGGCTTGACCGACAATTGCATGAAGAATCTGCTTAGGGTTAGGCGTTTTGCGCTG
CTTCGCGATGTACGGGCCAGATATACGCGTTGACATTGATTATTGACTAGTTATTAATAGTAATCAATTA
CGGGGTCATTAGTTCATAGCCCATATATGGAGTTCCGCGTTACATAACTTACGGTAAATGGCCCGCCTGG
CTGACCGCCCAACGACCCCCGCCCATTGACGTCAATAATGACGTATGTTCCCATAGTAACGCCAATAGGG
ACTTTCCATTGACGTCAATGGGTGGAGTATTTACGGTAAACTGCCCACTTGGCAGTACATCAAGTGTATC
ATATGCCAAGTACGCCCCCTATTGACGTCAATGACGGTAAATGGCCCGCCTGGCATTATGCCCAGTACAT
GACCTTATGGGACTTTCCTACTTGGCAGTACATCTACGTATTAGTCATCGCTATTACCATGGTGATGCGG
TTTTGGCAGTACATCAATGGGCGTGGATAGCGGTTTGACTCACGGGGATTTCCAAGTCTCCACCCCATTG
ACGTCAATGGGAGTTTGTTTTGGCACCAAAATCAACGGGACTTTCCAAAATGTCGTAACAACTCCGCCCC
ATTGACGCAAATGGGCGGTAGGCGTGTACGGTGGGAGGTCTATATAAGCAGAGCTCTCTGGCTAACTAGA
GAACCCACTGCTTACTGGCTTATCGAAATTAATACGACTCACTATAGGGAGACCCAAGCTACCATGGCTT
CCAGCTCCAACGATGTGAAAGAGTTCCTAGCCAAAGCCAAGGAAGATTTCCTGAAAAAATGGGAGACCCC
TTCTCAGAATACAGCCCAGTTGGATCAGTTTGATAGAATCAAGACCCTTGGCACCGGCTCCTTTGGGCGA
GTGATGCTGGTGAAGCACAAGGAGAGTGGGAACCACTACGCCATGAAGATCTTAGACAAGCAGAAGGTGG
TGAAGCTAAAGCAGATCGAGCACACTCTGAATGAGAAGCGCATCCTGCAGGCCGTCAACTTCCCGTTCCT
GGTCAAACTTGAATTCTCCTTCAAGGACAACTCAAACCTGTACATGGTCATGGAGTATGTAGCTGGTGGC
GAGATGTTCTCCCACCTACGGCGGATTGGAAGGTTCAGCGAGCCCCATGCCCGTTTCTACGCGGCGCAGA
TCGTCCTGACCTTTGAGTATCTGCACTCCCTGGACCTCATCTACCGGGACCTGAAGCCCGAGAATCTTCT
CATCGACCAGCAGGGCTATATTCAGGTGACAGACTTCGGTTTTGCCAAGCGTGTGAAAGGCCGTACTTGG
ACCTTGTGTGGGACCCCTGAGTACTTGGCCCCCGAGATTATCCTGAGCAAAGGCTACAACAAGGCTGTGG
ACTGGTGGGCTCTCGGAGTCCTCATCTACGAGATGGCTGCTGGTTACCCACCCTTCTTCGCTGACCAGCC
TATCCAGATCTATGAGAAAATCGTCTCTGGGAAGGTGCGGTTCCCATCCCACTTCAGCTCTGACTTGAAG
GACCTGCTGCGGAACCTTCTGCAAGTGGATCTCACCAAGCGCTTTGGGAACCTCAAGAACGGGGTCAATG
ACATCAAGAACCACAAGTGGTTTGCCACGACTGACTGGATTGCCATCTATCAGAGAAAGGTGGAAGCTCC
CTTCATACCAAAGTTTAAAGGCCCTGGGGACACGAGTAACTTTGACGACTATGAGGAGGAAGAGATCCGG
GTCTCCATCAATGAGAAGTGTGGCAAGGAGTTTACTGAGTTTATCGATTATGATGTTCCTGATTATGCAA
GCTTAATGAGCAAGGGCGAGGAGCTGTTCACCGGGGTGGTGCCCATCCTGGTCGAGCTGGACGGCGACGT
AAACGGCCACAAGTTCAGCGTGTCCGGCGAGGGCGAGGGCGATGCCACCTACGGCAAGCTGACCCTGAAG
TTCATCTGCACCACCGGCAAGCTGCCCGTGCCCTGGCCCACCCTCGTGACCACCCTGACCTACGGCGTGC
AGTGCTTCAGCCGCTACCCCGACCACATGAAGCAGCACGACTTCTTCAAGTCCGCCATGCCCGAAGGCTA
CGTCCAGGAGCGCACCATCTTCTTCAAGGACGACGGCAACTACAAGACCCGCGCCGAGGTGAAGTTCGAG
GGCGACACCCTGGTGAACCGCATCGAGCTGAAGGGCATCGACTTCAAGGAGGACGGCAACATCCTGGGGC
ACAAGCTGGAGTACAACTACAACAGCCACAACGTCTATATCATGGCCGACAAGCAGAAGAACGGCATCAA
GGTGAACTTCAAGATCCGCCACAACATCGAGGACGGCAGCGTGCAGCTCGCCGACCACTACCAGCAGAAC
ACCCCCATCGGCGACGGCCCCGTGCTGCTGCCCGACAACCACTACCTGAGCACCCAGTCCAAGCTGAGCA
AAGACCCCAACGAGAAGCGCGATCACATGGTCCTGCTGGAGTTCGTGACCGCCGCCGGGATCACTCTCGG
CATGGACGAGCTGTACAAGTAATCTAGAGGGCCCTATTCTATAGTGTCACCTAAATGCTAGAGCTCGCTG
ATCAGCCTCGACTGTGCCTTCTAGTTGCCAGCCATCTGTTGTTTGCCCCTCCCCCGTGCCTTCCTTGACC
CTGGAAGGTGCCACTCCCACTGTCCTTTCCTAATAAAATGAGGAAATTGCATCGCATTGTCTGAGTAGGT
GTCATTCTATTCTGGGGGGTGGGGTGGGGCAGGACAGCAAGGGGGAGGATTGGGAAGACAATAGCAGGCA
TGCTGGGGATGCGGTGGGCTCTATGGCTTCTGAGGCGGAAAGAACCAGCTGGGGCTCTAGGGGGTATCCC
C
[124 nt withheld, positions 2942-3065]
C
[91 nt withheld, positions 3067-3157]
A
[49 nt withheld, positions 3159-3207]
CCTTTGACGTTGGAGTCCACGTTCTTT
[37 nt withheld, positions 3235-3271]
ACCCTATCTCGGTCTATTCTTTTGATTTATAAGGGATTTTGCCGATTTCGGCCTATTGGTTAAAAAATGA
GCTGATTTAACAAAAATTTAACGCGAATTAATTCTGTGGAATGTGTGTCAGTTAGGGTGTGGAAAGTCCC
CAGGCTCCCCAGCAGGCAGAAGTATGCAAAGCATGCATCTCAATTAGTCAGCAACCAGGTGTGGAAAGTC
CCCAGGCTCCCCAGCAGGCAGAAGTATGCAAAGCATGCATCTCAATTAGTCAGCAACCATAGTCCCGCCC
CTAACTCCGCCCATCCCGCCCCTAACTCCGCCCAGTTCCGCCCATTCTCCGCCCCATGGCTGACTAATTT
TTTTTATTTATGCAGAGGCCGAGGCCGCCTCTGCCTCTGAGCTATTCCAGAAGTAGTGAGGAGGCTTTTT
TGGAGGCCTAGGCTTTTGCAAAAAGCTCCCGGGAGCTTGTATATCCATTTTCGGATCTGATCAAGAGACA
GGATGAGGATCGTTTCGCATGATTGAACAAGATGGATTGCACGCAGGTTCTCCGGCCGCTTGGGTGGAGA
GGCTATTCGGCTATGACTGGGCACAACAGACAATCGGCTGCTCTGATGCCGCCGTGTTCCGGCTGTCAGC
GCAGGGGCGCCCGGTTCTTTTTGTCAAGACCGACCTGTCCGGTGCCCTGAATGAACTGCAGGACGAGGCA
GCGCGGCTATCGTGGCTGGCCACGACGGGCGTTCCTTGCGCAGCTGTGCTCGACGTTGTCACTGAAGCGG
GAAGGGACTGGCTGCTATTGGGCGAAGTGCCGGGGCAGGATCTCCTGTCATCTCACCTTGCTCCTGCCGA
GAAAGTATCCATCATGGCTGATGCAATGCGGCGGCTGCATACGCTTGATCCGGCTACCTGCCCATTCGAC
CACCAAGCGAAACATCGCATCGAGCGAGCACGTACTCGGATGGAAGCCGGTCTTGTCGATCAGGATGATC
TGGACGAAGAGCATCAGGGGCTCGCGCCAGCCGAACTGTTCGCCAGGCTCAAGGCGCGCATGCCCGACGG
CGAGGATCTCGTCGTGACCCATGGCGATGCCTGCTTGCCGAATATCATGGTGGAAAATGGCCGCTTTTCT
GGATTCATCGACTGTGGCCGGCTGGGTGTGGCGGACCGCTATCAGGACATAGCGTTGGCTACCCGTGATA
TTGCTGAAGAGCTTGGCGGCGAATGGGCTGACCGCTTCCTCGTGCTTTACGGTATCGCCGCTCCCGATTC
GCAGCGCATCGCCTTCTATCGCCTTCTTGACGAGTTCTTCTGAGCGGGACTCTGGGGTTCGAAATGACCG
ACCAAGCGACGCCCAACCTGCCATCACGAGATTTCGATTCCACCGCCGCCTTCTATGAAAGGTTGGGCTT
CGGAATCGTTTTCCGGGACGCCGGCTGGATGATCCTCCAGCGCGGGGATCTCATGCTGGAGTTCTTCGCC
CACCCCAACTTGTTTATTGCAGCTTATAATGGTTACAAATAAAGCAATAGCATCACAAATTTCACAAATA
AAGCATTTTTTTCACTGCATTCTAGTTGTGGTTTGTCCAAACTCATCAATGTATCTTATCATGTCTGTAT
ACCGTCGACCTCTAGCTAGAGCTTGGCGTAATCATGGTCATAGCTGTTTCCTGTGTGAAATTGTTATCCG
CTCACAATTCCACACAACATACGAGCCGGAAGCATAAAGTGTAAAGCCTGGGGTGCCTAATGAGTGAGCT
AACTCACATTAATTGCGTTGCGCTCACTGCCCGCTTTCCAGTCGGGAAACCTGTCGTGCCAGCTGCATTA
ATGAATCGGCCAACGCGCGGGGAGAGGCGGTTTGCGTATTGGGCGCTCTTCCGCTTCCTCGCTCACTGAC
TCGCTGCGCTCGGTCGTTCGGCTGCGGCGAGCGGTATCAGCTCACTCAAAGGCGGTAATACGGTTATCCA
CAGAATCAGGGGATAACGCAGGAAAGAACATGTGAGCAAAAGGCCAGCAAAAGGCCAGGAACCGTAAAAA
GGCCGCGTTGCTGGCGTTTTTCCATAGGCTCCGCCCCCCTGACGAGCATCACAAAAATCGACGCTCAAGT
CAGAGGTGGCGAAACCCGACAGGACTATAAAGATACCAGGCGTTTCCCCCTGGAAGCTCCCTCGTGCGCT
CTCCTGTTCCGACCCTGCCGCTTACCGGATACCTGTCCGCCTTTCTCCCTTCGGGAAGCGTGGCGCTTTC
TCATAGCTCACGCTGTAGGTATCTCAGTTCGGTGTAGGTCGTTCGCTCCAAGCTGGGCTGTGTGCACGAA
CCCCCCGTTCAGCCCGACCGCTGCGCCTTATCCGGTAACTATCGTCTTGAGTCCAACCCGGTAAGACACG
ACTTATCGCCACTGGCAGCAGCCACTGGTAACAGGATTAGCAGAGCGAGGTATGTAGGCGGTGCTACAGA
GTTCTTGAAGTGGTGGCCTAACTACGGCTACACTAGAAGAACAGTATTTGGTATCTGCGCTCTGCTGAAG
CCAGTTACCTTCGGAAAAAGAGTTGGTAGCTCTTGATCCGGCAAACAAACCACCGCTGGTAGCGGTGGTT
TTTTTGTTTGCAAGCAGCAGATTACGCGCAGAAAAAAAGGATCTCAAGAAGATCCTTTGATCTTTTCTAC
GGGGTCTGACGCTCAGTGGAACGAAAACTCACGTTAAGGGATTTTGGTCATGAGATTATCAAAAAGGATC
TTCACCTAGATCCTTTTAAATTAAAAATGAAGTTTTAAATCAATCTAAAGTATATATGAGTAAACTTGGT
CTGACAGTTACCAATGCTTAATCAGTGAGGCACCTATCTCAGCGATCTGTCTATTTCGTTCATCCATAGT
TGCCTGACTCCCCGTCGTGTAGATAACTACGATACGGGAGGGCTTACCATCTGGCCCCAGTGCTGCAATG
ATACCGCGAGACCCACGCTCACCGGCTCCAGATTTATCAGCAATAAACCAGCCAGCCGGAAGGGCCGAGC
GCAGAAGTGGTCCTGCAACTTTATCCGCCTCCATCCAGTCTATTAATTGTTGCCGGGAAGCTAGAGTAAG
TAGTTCGCCAGTTAATAGTTTGCGCAACGTTGTTGCCATTGCTACAGGCATCGTGGTGTCACGCTCGTCG
TTTGGTATGGCTTCATTCAGCTCCGGTTCCCAACGATCAAGGCGAGTTACATGATCCCCCATGTTGTGCA
AAAAAGCGGTTAGCTCCTTCGGTCCTCCGATCGTTGTCAGAAGTAAGTTGGCCGCAGTGTTATCACTCAT
GGTTATGGCAGCACTGCATAATTCTCTTACTGTCATGCCATCCGTAAGATGCTTTTCTGTGACTGGTGAG
TACTCAACCAAGTCATTCTGAGAATAGTGTATGCGGCGACCGAGTTGCTCTTGCCCGGCGTCAATACGGG
ATAATACCGCGCCACATAGCAGAACTTTAAAAGTGCTCATCATTGGAAAACGTTCTTCGGGGCGAAAACT
CTCAAGGATCTTACCGCTGTTGAGATCCAGTTCGATGTAACCCACTCGTGCACCCAACTGATCTTCAGCA
TCTTTTACTTTCACCAGCGTTTCTGGGTGAGCAAAAACAGGAAGGCAAAATGCCGCAAAAAAGGGAATAA
GGGCGACACGGAAATGTTGAATACTCATACTCTTCCTTTTTCAATATTATTGAAGCATTTATCAGGGTTA
TTGTCTCATGAGCGGATACATATTTGAATGTATTTAGAAAAATAAACAAATAGGGGTTCCGCGCACATTT
CCCCGAAAAGTGCCACCTGACGTCGACGGATCGGGAGATCTCCCGATCCCCTATGGTGCACTCTCAGTAC
AATCTGCTCTGATGCCG
Features (pLannotate 1.2.2; 22 found; start..end, strand, type, name):
    172..551     +  enhancer       CMV enhancer: human cytomegalovirus immediate early enhancer
    552..755     +  promoter       CMV promoter: human cytomegalovirus (CMV) immediate early promoter
    751..784     +  LTR            5' LTR (truncated) (fragment): truncated 5' long terminal repeat (LTR) from HIV-1
    800..818     +  promoter       T7 promoter: promoter for bacteriophage T7 RNA polymerase
    828..1862    +  CDS            Prkaca: KAPCA_MOUSE - Also known as Pkaca. Experimental evidence at protein level: Swiss-Prot protein existence level 1. [Isoform 2]: Phosphorylates and activates ABL1 in sperm flagellum to promote spermatozoa capacitation. From Mus musculus (Mouse).
   1897..2612    +  CDS            mEGFP (fragment): enhanced GFP with monomerizing A206K mutation (Zacharias et al., 2002) mammalian codon-optimized
   2628..2646    -  promoter       SP6 promoter: promoter for bacteriophage SP6 RNA polymerase
   2672..2896    +  polyA_signal   bGH poly(A) signal: bovine growth hormone polyadenylation signal
   2900..2921    +  promoter       SV40 promoter (fragment): SV40 enhancer and early promoter
   2942..3370    +  rep_origin     f1 ori (sequence partly withheld): f1 bacteriophage origin of replication; arrow indicates direction of (+) strand synthesis
   3384..3713    +  promoter       SV40 promoter: SV40 enhancer and early promoter
   3780..4571    +  CDS            neo: KKA2_KLEPN - Also known as kan, nptII. Experimental evidence at protein level: Swiss-Prot protein existence level 1. Resistance to kanamycin, neomycin, paromomycin, ribostamycin, butirosin and gentamicin B. From Klebsiella pneumoniae.
   4595..4753    +  CDS            ble (fragment): BLE_KLEPN - Experimental evidence at protein level: Swiss-Prot protein existence level 1. Binding protein with a strong affinity to the bleomycin family of antibiotics. Binds to CL990; an antimitotic-antibiotic compound. From Klebsiella pneumoniae.
   4748..4869    +  polyA_signal   SV40 poly(A) signal: SV40 polyadenylation signal
   4942..4958    -  protein_bind   lac operator: The lac repressor binds to the lac operator to inhibit transcription in E. coli. This inhibition can be relieved by adding lactose or isopropyl-β-D-thiogalactopyranoside (IPTG). lac repressor encoded by lacI
   4966..4996    -  promoter       lac promoter: promoter for the E. coli lac operon
   5011..5032    -  protein_bind   CAP binding site: CAP binding activates transcription in the presence of cAMP. E. coli catabolite activator protein
   5045..5137    -  CDS            lacI (fragment): lac repressor; lacI; The lac repressor binds to the lac operator to inhibit transcription in E. coli. This inhibition can be relieved by adding lactose or isopropyl-β-D-thiogalactopyranoside (IPTG).
   5320..5908    -  rep_origin     ori: high-copy-number ColE1/pMB1/pBR322/pUC origin of replication
   6079..6939    -  CDS            AmpR: β-lactamase; bla; confers resistance to ampicillin, carbenicillin, and related antibiotics
   6940..7044    -  promoter       AmpR promoter: bla
   7103..17      -  misc_feature   bom (fragment) (across the origin): basis of mobility region from pBR322
