[The description below was written by a language model from this plasmid's Addgene catalogue record and pLannotate feature annotations shown in this document.]
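Description:
pCDNA3_altPKA-Cα-mEGFP is a mammalian expression plasmid of about 7.1 kb built on a pcDNA3.1-type backbone. It is maintained in E. coli at high copy through a ColE1/pUC-type origin and selected with ampicillin via the β-lactamase gene and its native promoter. The backbone also carries an f1 origin for single-stranded DNA production and a neomycin phosphotransferase cassette driven by the SV40 early promoter and closed by the SV40 poly(A) signal, which permits G418 selection of stably transfected mammalian cells. Short annotated fragments (HIV-1 LTR, ble, lacI, bom, and the lac promoter/operator region) look like backbone remnants or annotation matches with no evident role in the design.

The payload is the mouse Prkaca coding sequence, encoding an alternatively spliced variant of the catalytic subunit α of cAMP-dependent protein kinase (PKA). It is followed in the same orientation, after a short gap, by mEGFP, an enhanced GFP carrying the monomerizing A206K mutation, consistent with the C-terminal tag described in the record. The annotation tool matches the kinase sequence to the mouse protein and cites its isoform 2, but the record does not state exactly how this variant differs from the canonical form. Expression is driven by the human CMV immediate-early enhancer and promoter and terminated by the bovine growth hormone poly(A) signal. T7 and SP6 promoters flank the insert and can serve for in vitro transcription or as sequencing primer sites.

The associated study concerns membrane association of liberated PKA catalytic subunits through myristoylation, so the construct is suited to imaging the localization of this variant in live mammalian cells. The depositor and repository sequencing records show the same feature set and differ by one nucleotide in length.
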