Addgene plasmid #114132: pCDNA3_altPKA-Cα-mEGFP
Purpose: Alternative spliced variant of the mouse PKA catalytic subunit α C-terminally tagged by monomeric EGFP.
Depositing lab: Haining Zhong. Depositing organization: Oregon Health & Science University. Publication: Liberated PKA Catalytic Subunits Associate with the Membrane via Myristoylation to Preferentially Phosphorylate Membrane Substrates. Tillo SE, Xiong WH, Takahashi M, Miao S, Andrade AL, Fortin DA, Yang G, Qin M, Smoody BF, Stork PJS, Zhong H. Cell Rep. 2017 Apr 18;19(3):617-629. doi: 10.1016/j.celrep.2017.03.070. PubMed 28423323.
Backbone
  Vector backbone: pcDNA3.1
  Vector type: Mammalian Expression
Growth in bacteria
  Bacterial resistance: Ampicillin, 100 μg/mL
  Growth temperature: 37°C
  Growth strain: DH5alpha
  Copy number: High Copy
Gene/Insert
  Gene/Insert name: 18747
  Species: M. musculus (mouse)
  Entrez Gene: Prkaca (a.k.a. PKCD, Pkaca)
Terms and licenses: Academic/Nonprofit Terms; Industry Terms: Not Available to Industry
How to cite: pCDNA3_altPKA-Cα-mEGFP was a gift from Haining Zhong (Addgene plasmid # 114132 ; http://n2t.net/addgene:114132 ; RRID:Addgene_114132)
